Addgene plasmid #76362: TBK1 gRNA (BRDN0001148392)
Purpose: 3rd generation lentiviral gRNA plasmid targeting human TBK1
Depositing lab: John Doench & David Root. Depositing organization: Broad Institute. Publication: Optimized sgRNA design to maximize activity and minimize off-target effects of CRISPR-Cas9. Doench JG, Fusi N, Sullender M, Hegde M, Vaimberg EW, Donovan KF, Smith I, Tothova Z, Wilen C, Orchard R, Virgin HW, Listgarten J, Root DE. Nat Biotechnol. 2016 Jan 18. doi: 10.1038/nbt.3437. PubMed 26780180.
Backbone
  Vector backbone: lentiGuide-Puro
  Backbone manufacturer: Zhang Lab (Addgene plasmid # 52963)
  Vector type: Mammalian Expression, Lentiviral, CRISPR
  Selectable markers: Puromycin
Growth in bacteria
  Bacterial resistance: Ampicillin, 100 μg/mL
  Growth temperature: 37°C
  Growth strain: DH5alpha
  Copy number: High Copy
Gene/Insert
  Gene/Insert name: TBK1 (alt names: TBK1; NM_013254.3)
  gRNA/shRNA sequence: ACAGTGTATAAACTCCCACA
  Species: H. sapiens (human)
  Entrez Gene: TBK1 (a.k.a. FTDALS4, IIAE8, NAK, T2K)
  Promoter: hU6
  Cloning method: Unknown
  Sequencing primers: 5′ U6-F; 3′ pS2-R
Terms and licenses: Academic/Nonprofit Terms; Industry Terms: Not Available to Industry
Depositor comments: The gRNA was designed to target the following Genbank reference sequence(s): NM_013254.3. Note that this plasmid does NOT contain Cas9. It should be used in conjunction with lentiCas9-Blast (Addgene #52962) or otherwise with cell lines already expressing Cas9. Browse the full kinome gRNA library at http://www.addgene.org/pooled-library/broadgpp-human-kinome/ or visit http://www.broadinstitute.org/rnai/public/ for detailed protocols and information.
How to cite: TBK1 gRNA (BRDN0001148392) was a gift from John Doench & David Root (Addgene plasmid # 76362 ; http://n2t.net/addgene:76362 ; RRID:Addgene_76362)
