[The description below was written by a language model from this plasmid's Addgene catalogue record and pLannotate feature annotations shown in this document.]
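Description:
TBK1 gRNA (BRDN0001148392) is a third-generation lentiviral CRISPR guide plasmid built on the lentiGuide-Puro backbone and designed to direct Cas9 to the human TBK1 gene, with the guide designed against the TBK1 reference transcript. It is propagated in E. coli as a high-copy plasmid through a ColE1/pUC-type origin with ampicillin selection (AmpR under its own bla promoter). The backbone also carries an f1 origin, an SV40 origin and poly(A) signal, and remnants of lac and T7/T3 cloning-vector sequences.

The lentiviral transfer cassette begins with an RSV promoter fused to a truncated HIV-1 5' LTR, which allows Tat-independent production of the genomic RNA. This is followed by the Ψ packaging signal with a partial gag sequence, the Rev response element for Rev-dependent nuclear export, and a cPPT/CTS element. It ends in a self-inactivating ΔU3 3' LTR that disables LTR-driven transcription after integration. Within this unit, a human U6 RNA polymerase III promoter drives the TBK1-specific spacer, which sits in the gap between the promoter and the annotated Streptococcus pyogenes gRNA scaffold. Downstream, the EF-1α core promoter with its intron A expresses puromycin N-acetyltransferase for selection of transduced mammalian cells, and a WPRE enhances transcript expression.

The plasmid does not encode Cas9, so it is meant to be paired with a separate Cas9 vector such as lentiCas9-Blast or used in cells that already express Cas9. It is an individual clone associated with a human kinome gRNA library and is suited to knocking out TBK1 in transduced human cells.
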