Features (pLannotate 1.2.2; 29 found; start..end, strand, type, name):
     14..80      +  CDS            small t antigen (fragment): SV40 (simian virus 40) small t antigen
    106..317     +  promoter       EF-1α core promoter: core promoter for human elongation factor EF-1α
    318..1256    +  intron         EF-1α intron A: intron upstream of the start codon of human EF-1α
   1278..1877    +  CDS            PuroR (fragment): puromycin N-acetyltransferase; pac from Streptomyces; confers resistance to puromycin
   1893..2481    +  misc_feature   WPRE: woodchuck hepatitis virus posttranscriptional regulatory element
   2532..2551    +  misc_feature   cPPT/CTS (fragment): central polypurine tract and central termination sequence of HIV-1
   2553..2786    +  LTR            3' LTR (ΔU3): self-inactivating 3' long terminal repeat (LTR) from HIV-1
   2864..2985    +  polyA_signal   SV40 poly(A) signal: SV40 polyadenylation signal
   3025..3160    +  rep_origin     SV40 ori: SV40 origin of replication
   3181..3199    -  promoter       T7 promoter: promoter for bacteriophage T7 RNA polymerase
   3207..3362    +  CDS            lacZα (fragment): LacZα fragment of β-galactosidase; lacZ fragment
   3367..3795    +  rep_origin     f1 ori (sequence partly withheld): f1 bacteriophage origin of replication; arrow indicates direction of (+) strand synthesis
   3848..3952    +  promoter       AmpR promoter: bla
   3953..4813    +  CDS            AmpR: β-lactamase; bla; confers resistance to ampicillin, carbenicillin, and related antibiotics
   4984..5572    +  rep_origin     ori: high-copy-number ColE1/pMB1/pBR322/pUC origin of replication
   5755..5847    +  CDS            lacI (fragment): lac repressor; lacI; The lac repressor binds to the lac operator to inhibit transcription in E. coli. This inhibition can be relieved by adding lactose or isopropyl-β-D-thiogalactopyranoside (IPTG).
   5860..5881    +  protein_bind   CAP binding site: CAP binding activates transcription in the presence of cAMP. E. coli catabolite activator protein
   5896..5926    +  promoter       lac promoter: promoter for the E. coli lac operon
   5934..5950    +  protein_bind   lac operator: The lac repressor binds to the lac operator to inhibit transcription in E. coli. This inhibition can be relieved by adding lactose or isopropyl-β-D-thiogalactopyranoside (IPTG). lac repressor encoded by lacI
   5995..6013    +  promoter       T3 promoter: promoter for bacteriophage T3 RNA polymerase
   6041..6267    +  promoter       RSV promoter: Rous sarcoma virus enhancer/promoter
   6268..6448    +  LTR            5' LTR (truncated): truncated 5' long terminal repeat (LTR) from HIV-1
   6495..6620    +  misc_feature   HIV-1 Ψ: packaging signal of human immunodeficiency virus type 1
   6604..6967    +  CDS            HIV-1 gag (fragment): gag protein from human immunodeficiency virus 1; gag
   7113..7346    +  misc_feature   RRE: The Rev response element (RRE) of HIV-1 allows for Rev-dependent mRNA export from the nucleus to the cytoplasm.
   7723..7749    +  CDS            Rev (fragment): human immunodeficiency virus 1 (HIV-1) Rev protein; rev; enhances nuclear export of unspliced and incompletely spliced viral mRNAs
   7753..7993    +  promoter       U6 promoter: RNA polymerase III promoter for human U6 snRNA
   8023..8098    +  misc_RNA       gRNA scaffold: guide RNA scaffold for the Streptococcus pyogenes CRISPR/Cas9 system
   8154..8271    +  misc_feature   cPPT/CTS: central polypurine tract and central termination sequence of HIV-1
>Addgene plasmid #76362 | TBK1 gRNA (BRDN0001148392) | addgene full sequence | sequence record 185694 | Addgene Assembled Sequence
CCCGGGTGCAAAGATGGATAAAGTTTTAAACAGAGAGGAATCTTTGCAGCTAATGGACCTTCTAGGTCTT
GAAAGGAGTGGGAATTGGCTCCGGTGCCCGTCAGTGGGCAGAGCGCACATCGCCCACAGTCCCCGAGAAG
TTGGGGGGAGGGGTCGGCAATTGATCCGGTGCCTAGAGAAGGTGGCGCGGGGTAAACTGGGAAAGTGATG
TCGTGTACTGGCTCCGCCTTTTTCCCGAGGGTGGGGGAGAACCGTATATAAGTGCAGTAGTCGCCGTGAA
CGTTCTTTTTCGCAACGGGTTTGCCGCCAGAACACAGGTAAGTGCCGTGTGTGGTTCCCGCGGGCCTGGC
CTCTTTACGGGTTATGGCCCTTGCGTGCCTTGAATTACTTCCACCTGGCTGCAGTACGTGATTCTTGATC
CCGAGCTTCGGGTTGGAAGTGGGTGGGAGAGTTCGAGGCCTTGCGCTTAAGGAGCCCCTTCGCCTCGTGC
TTGAGTTGAGGCCTGGCCTGGGCGCTGGGGCCGCCGCGTGCGAATCTGGTGGCACCTTCGCGCCTGTCTC
GCTGCTTTCGATAAGTCTCTAGCCATTTAAAATTTTTGATGACCTGCTGCGACGCTTTTTTTCTGGCAAG
ATAGTCTTGTAAATGCGGGCCAAGATCTGCACACTGGTATTTCGGTTTTTGGGGCCGCGGGCGGCGACGG
GGCCCGTGCGTCCCAGCGCACATGTTCGGCGAGGCGGGGCCTGCGAGCGCGGCCACCGAGAATCGGACGG
GGGTAGTCTCAAGCTGGCCGGCCTGCTCTGGTGCCTGGCCTCGCGCCGCCGTGTATCGCCCCGCCCTGGG
CGGCAAGGCTGGCCCGGTCGGCACCAGTTGCGTGAGCGGAAAGATGGCCGCTTCCCGGCCCTGCTGCAGG
GAGCTCAAAATGGAGGACGCGGCGCTCGGGAGAGCGGGCGGGTGAGTCACCCACACAAAGGAAAAGGGCC
TTTCCGTCCTCAGCCGTCGCTTCATGTGACTCCACGGAGTACCGGGCGCCGTCCAGGCACCTCGATTAGT
TCTCGAGCTTTTGGAGTACGTCGTCTTTAGGTTGGGGGGAGGGGTTTTATGCGATGGAGTTTCCCCACAC
TGAGTGGGTGGAGACTGAAGTTAGGCCAGCTTGGCACTTGATGTAATTCTCCTTGGAATTTGCCCTTTTT
GAGTTTGGATCTTGGTTCATTCTCAAGCCTCAGACAGTGGTTCAAAGTTTTTTTCTTCCATTTCAGGTGT
CGTGACGTACGGCCACCATGACCGAGTACAAGCCCACGGTGCGCCTCGCCACCCGCGACGACGTCCCCAG
GGCCGTACGCACCCTCGCCGCCGCGTTCGCCGACTACCCCGCCACGCGCCACACCGTCGATCCGGACCGC
CACATCGAGCGGGTCACCGAGCTGCAAGAACTCTTCCTCACGCGCGTCGGGCTCGACATCGGCAAGGTGT
GGGTCGCGGACGACGGCGCCGCCGTGGCGGTCTGGACCACGCCGGAGAGCGTCGAAGCGGGGGCGGTGTT
CGCCGAGATCGGCCCGCGCATGGCCGAGTTGAGCGGTTCCCGGCTGGCCGCGCAGCAACAGATGGAAGGC
CTCCTGGCGCCGCACCGGCCCAAGGAGCCCGCGTGGTTCCTGGCCACCGTCGGAGTCTCGCCCGACCACC
AGGGCAAGGGTCTGGGCAGCGCCGTCGTGCTCCCCGGAGTGGAGGCGGCCGAGCGCGCCGGGGTGCCCGC
CTTCCTGGAGACCTCCGCGCCCCGCAACCTCCCCTTCTACGAGCGGCTCGGCTTCACCGTCACCGCCGAC
GTCGAGGTGCCCGAAGGACCGCGCACCTGGTGCATGACCCGCAAGCCCGGTGCCTGAACGCGTTAAGTCG
ACAATCAACCTCTGGATTACAAAATTTGTGAAAGATTGACTGGTATTCTTAACTATGTTGCTCCTTTTAC
GCTATGTGGATACGCTGCTTTAATGCCTTTGTATCATGCTATTGCTTCCCGTATGGCTTTCATTTTCTCC
TCCTTGTATAAATCCTGGTTGCTGTCTCTTTATGAGGAGTTGTGGCCCGTTGTCAGGCAACGTGGCGTGG
TGTGCACTGTGTTTGCTGACGCAACCCCCACTGGTTGGGGCATTGCCACCACCTGTCAGCTCCTTTCCGG
GACTTTCGCTTTCCCCCTCCCTATTGCCACGGCGGAACTCATCGCCGCCTGCCTTGCCCGCTGCTGGACA
GGGGCTCGGCTGTTGGGCACTGACAATTCCGTGGTGTTGTCGGGGAAATCATCGTCCTTTCCTTGGCTGC
TCGCCTGTGTTGCCACCTGGATTCTGCGCGGGACGTCCTTCTGCTACGTCCCTTCGGCCCTCAATCCAGC
GGACCTTCCTTCCCGCGGCCTGCTGCCGGCTCTGCGGCCTCTTCCGCGTCTTCGCCTTCGCCCTCAGACG
AGTCGGATCTCCCTTTGGGCCGCCTCCCCGCGTCGACTTTAAGACCAATGACTTACAAGGCAGCTGTAGA
TCTTAGCCACTTTTTAAAAGAAAAGGGGGGACTGGAAGGGCTAATTCACTCCCAACGAAGACAAGATCTG
CTTTTTGCTTGTACTGGGTCTCTCTGGTTAGACCAGATCTGAGCCTGGGAGCTCTCTGGCTAACTAGGGA
ACCCACTGCTTAAGCCTCAATAAAGCTTGCCTTGAGTGCTTCAAGTAGTGTGTGCCCGTCTGTTGTGTGA
CTCTGGTAACTAGAGATCCCTCAGACCCTTTTAGTCAGTGTGGAAAATCTCTAGCAGTACGTATAGTAGT
TCATGTCATCTTATTATTCAGTATTTATAACTTGCAAAGAAATGAATATCAGAGAGTGAGAGGAACTTGT
TTATTGCAGCTTATAATGGTTACAAATAAAGCAATAGCATCACAAATTTCACAAATAAAGCATTTTTTTC
ACTGCATTCTAGTTGTGGTTTGTCCAAACTCATCAATGTATCTTATCATGTCTGGCTCTAGCTATCCCGC
CCCTAACTCCGCCCATCCCGCCCCTAACTCCGCCCAGTTCCGCCCATTCTCCGCCCCATGGCTGACTAAT
TTTTTTTATTTATGCAGAGGCCGAGGCCGCCTCGGCCTCTGAGCTATTCCAGAAGTAGTGAGGAGGCTTT
TTTGGAGGCCTAGGGACGTACCCAATTCGCCCTATAGTGAGTCGTATTACGCGCGCTCACTGGCCGTCGT
TTTACAACGTCGTGACTGGGAAAACCCTGGCGTTACCCAACTTAATCGCCTTGCAGCACATCCCCCTTTC
GCCAGCTGGCGTAATAGCGAAGAGGCCCGCACCGATCGCCCTTCCCAACAGTTGCGCAGCCTGAATGGCG
AATGGG
[124 nt withheld, positions 3367-3490]
C
[91 nt withheld, positions 3492-3582]
A
[49 nt withheld, positions 3584-3632]
CCTTTGACGTTGGAGTCCACGTTCTTT
[37 nt withheld, positions 3660-3696]
ACCCTATCTCGGTCTATTCTTTTGATTTATAAGGGATTTTGCCGATTTCGGCCTATTGGTTAAAAAATGA
GCTGATTTAACAAAAATTTAACGCGAATTTTAACAAAATATTAACGCTTACAATTTAGGTGGCACTTTTC
GGGGAAATGTGCGCGGAACCCCTATTTGTTTATTTTTCTAAATACATTCAAATATGTATCCGCTCATGAG
ACAATAACCCTGATAAATGCTTCAATAATATTGAAAAAGGAAGAGTATGAGTATTCAACATTTCCGTGTC
GCCCTTATTCCCTTTTTTGCGGCATTTTGCCTTCCTGTTTTTGCTCACCCAGAAACGCTGGTGAAAGTAA
AAGATGCTGAAGATCAGTTGGGTGCACGAGTGGGTTACATCGAACTGGATCTCAACAGCGGTAAGATCCT
TGAGAGTTTTCGCCCCGAAGAACGTTTTCCAATGATGAGCACTTTTAAAGTTCTGCTATGTGGCGCGGTA
TTATCCCGTATTGACGCCGGGCAAGAGCAACTCGGTCGCCGCATACACTATTCTCAGAATGACTTGGTTG
AGTACTCACCAGTCACAGAAAAGCATCTTACGGATGGCATGACAGTAAGAGAATTATGCAGTGCTGCCAT
AACCATGAGTGATAACACTGCGGCCAACTTACTTCTGACAACGATCGGAGGACCGAAGGAGCTAACCGCT
TTTTTGCACAACATGGGGGATCATGTAACTCGCCTTGATCGTTGGGAACCGGAGCTGAATGAAGCCATAC
CAAACGACGAGCGTGACACCACGATGCCTGTAGCAATGGCAACAACGTTGCGCAAACTATTAACTGGCGA
ACTACTTACTCTAGCTTCCCGGCAACAATTAATAGACTGGATGGAGGCGGATAAAGTTGCAGGACCACTT
CTGCGCTCGGCCCTTCCGGCTGGCTGGTTTATTGCTGATAAATCTGGAGCCGGTGAGCGTGGGTCTCGCG
GTATCATTGCAGCACTGGGGCCAGATGGTAAGCCCTCCCGTATCGTAGTTATCTACACGACGGGGAGTCA
GGCAACTATGGATGAACGAAATAGACAGATCGCTGAGATAGGTGCCTCACTGATTAAGCATTGGTAACTG
TCAGACCAAGTTTACTCATATATACTTTAGATTGATTTAAAACTTCATTTTTAATTTAAAAGGATCTAGG
TGAAGATCCTTTTTGATAATCTCATGACCAAAATCCCTTAACGTGAGTTTTCGTTCCACTGAGCGTCAGA
CCCCGTAGAAAAGATCAAAGGATCTTCTTGAGATCCTTTTTTTCTGCGCGTAATCTGCTGCTTGCAAACA
AAAAAACCACCGCTACCAGCGGTGGTTTGTTTGCCGGATCAAGAGCTACCAACTCTTTTTCCGAAGGTAA
CTGGCTTCAGCAGAGCGCAGATACCAAATACTGTTCTTCTAGTGTAGCCGTAGTTAGGCCACCACTTCAA
GAACTCTGTAGCACCGCCTACATACCTCGCTCTGCTAATCCTGTTACCAGTGGCTGCTGCCAGTGGCGAT
AAGTCGTGTCTTACCGGGTTGGACTCAAGACGATAGTTACCGGATAAGGCGCAGCGGTCGGGCTGAACGG
GGGGTTCGTGCACACAGCCCAGCTTGGAGCGAACGACCTACACCGAACTGAGATACCTACAGCGTGAGCT
ATGAGAAAGCGCCACGCTTCCCGAAGGGAGAAAGGCGGACAGGTATCCGGTAAGCGGCAGGGTCGGAACA
GGAGAGCGCACGAGGGAGCTTCCAGGGGGAAACGCCTGGTATCTTTATAGTCCTGTCGGGTTTCGCCACC
TCTGACTTGAGCGTCGATTTTTGTGATGCTCGTCAGGGGGGCGGAGCCTATGGAAAAACGCCAGCAACGC
GGCCTTTTTACGGTTCCTGGCCTTTTGCTGGCCTTTTGCTCACATGTTCTTTCCTGCGTTATCCCCTGAT
TCTGTGGATAACCGTATTACCGCCTTTGAGTGAGCTGATACCGCTCGCCGCAGCCGAACGACCGAGCGCA
GCGAGTCAGTGAGCGAGGAAGCGGAAGAGCGCCCAATACGCAAACCGCCTCTCCCCGCGCGTTGGCCGAT
TCATTAATGCAGCTGGCACGACAGGTTTCCCGACTGGAAAGCGGGCAGTGAGCGCAACGCAATTAATGTG
AGTTAGCTCACTCATTAGGCACCCCAGGCTTTACACTTTATGCTTCCGGCTCGTATGTTGTGTGGAATTG
TGAGCGGATAACAATTTCACACAGGAAACAGCTATGACCATGATTACGCCAAGCGCGCAATTAACCCTCA
CTAAAGGGAACAAAAGCTGGAGCTGCAAGCTTAATGTAGTCTTATGCAATACTCTTGTAGTCTTGCAACA
TGGTAACGATGAGTTAGCAACATGCCTTACAAGGAGAGAAAAAGCACCGTGCATGCCGATTGGTGGAAGT
AAGGTGGTACGATCGTGCCTTATTAGGAAGGCAACAGACGGGTCTGACATGGATTGGACGAACCACTGAA
TTGCCGCATTGCAGAGATATTGTATTTAAGTGCCTAGCTCGATACATAAACGGGTCTCTCTGGTTAGACC
AGATCTGAGCCTGGGAGCTCTCTGGCTAACTAGGGAACCCACTGCTTAAGCCTCAATAAAGCTTGCCTTG
AGTGCTTCAAGTAGTGTGTGCCCGTCTGTTGTGTGACTCTGGTAACTAGAGATCCCTCAGACCCTTTTAG
TCAGTGTGGAAAATCTCTAGCAGTGGCGCCCGAACAGGGACTTGAAAGCGAAAGGGAAACCAGAGGAGCT
CTCTCGACGCAGGACTCGGCTTGCTGAAGCGCGCACGGCAAGAGGCGAGGGGCGGCGACTGGTGAGTACG
CCAAAAATTTTGACTAGCGGAGGCTAGAAGGAGAGAGATGGGTGCGAGAGCGTCAGTATTAAGCGGGGGA
GAATTAGATCGCGATGGGAAAAAATTCGGTTAAGGCCAGGGGGAAAGAAAAAATATAAATTAAAACATAT
AGTATGGGCAAGCAGGGAGCTAGAACGATTCGCAGTTAATCCTGGCCTGTTAGAAACATCAGAAGGCTGT
AGACAAATACTGGGACAGCTACAACCATCCCTTCAGACAGGATCAGAAGAACTTAGATCATTATATAATA
CAGTAGCAACCCTCTATTGTGTGCATCAAAGGATAGAGATAAAAGACACCAAGGAAGCTTTAGACAAGAT
AGAGGAAGAGCAAAACAAAAGTAAGACCACCGCACAGCAAGCGGCCGCTGATCTTCAGACCTGGAGGAGG
AGATATGAGGGACAATTGGAGAAGTGAATTATATAAATATAAAGTAGTAAAAATTGAACCATTAGGAGTA
GCACCCACCAAGGCAAAGAGAAGAGTGGTGCAGAGAGAAAAAAGAGCAGTGGGAATAGGAGCTTTGTTCC
TTGGGTTCTTGGGAGCAGCAGGAAGCACTATGGGCGCAGCGTCAATGACGCTGACGGTACAGGCCAGACA
ATTATTGTCTGGTATAGTGCAGCAGCAGAACAATTTGCTGAGGGCTATTGAGGCGCAACAGCATCTGTTG
CAACTCACAGTCTGGGGCATCAAGCAGCTCCAGGCAAGAATCCTGGCTGTGGAAAGATACCTAAAGGATC
AACAGCTCCTGGGGATTTGGGGTTGCTCTGGAAAACTCATTTGCACCACTGCTGTGCCTTGGAATGCTAG
TTGGAGTAATAAATCTCTGGAACAGATTTGGAATCACACGACCTGGATGGAGTGGGACAGAGAAATTAAC
AATTACACAAGCTTAATACACTCCTTAATTGAAGAATCGCAAAACCAGCAAGAAAAGAATGAACAAGAAT
TATTGGAATTAGATAAATGGGCAAGTTTGTGGAATTGGTTTAACATAACAAATTGGCTGTGGTATATAAA
ATTATTCATAATGATAGTAGGAGGCTTGGTAGGTTTAAGAATAGTTTTTGCTGTACTTTCTATAGTGAAT
AGAGTTAGGCAGGGATATTCACCATTATCGTTTCAGACCCACCTCCCAACCCCGAGGGGACCCAGAGAGG
GCCTATTTCCCATGATTCCTTCATATTTGCATATACGATACAAGGCTGTTAGAGAGATAATTAGAATTAA
TTTGACTGTAAACACAAAGATATTAGTACAAAATACGTGACGTAGAAAGTAATAATTTCTTGGGTAGTTT
GCAGTTTTAAAATTATGTTTTAAAATGGACTATCATATGCTTACCGTAACTTGAAAGTATTTCGATTTCT
TGGCTTTATATATCTTGTGGAAAGGACGAAACACCGACAGTGTATAAACTCCCACAGTTTTAGAGCTAGA
AATAGCAAGTTAAAATAAGGCTAGTCCGTTATCAACTTGAAAAAGTGGCACCGAGTCGGTGCTTTTTTAA
GCTTGGCGTAACTAGATCTTGAGACAAATGGCAGTATTCATCCACAATTTTAAAAGAAAAGGGGGGATTG
GGGGGTACAGTGCAGGGGAAAGAATAGTAGACATAATAGCAACAGACATACAAACTAAAGAATTACAAAA
ACAAATTACAAAAATTCAAAATTTTCGGGTTTATTACAGGGACAGCAGAGATCCACTTTGGCGCCGGCTC
GAGGGGG
