>Addgene plasmid #76362 | TBK1 gRNA (BRDN0001148392) | depositor partial sequence | sequence record 143822 | Target Sequence
ACAGTGTATAAACTCCCACA
