>Addgene plasmid #76362 | TBK1 gRNA (BRDN0001148392) | addgene partial sequence | sequence record 185693 | hU6-F
AGAAAGTAATAATTTCTTGGGTAGTTTGCAGTTTTAAAATTATGTTTTAAAATGGACTATCATATGCTTA
CCGTAACTTGAAAGTATTTCGATTTCTTGGCTTTATATATCTTGTGGAAAGGACGAAACACCGACAGTGT
ATAAACTCCCACAGTTTTAGAGCTAGAAATAGCAAGTTAAAATAAGGCTAGTCCGTTATCAACTTGAAAA
AGTGGCACCGAGTCGGTGCTTTTTTAAGCTTGGCGTAACTAGATCTTGAGACAAATGGCAGTATTCATCC
ACAATTTTAAAAGAAAAGGGGGGATTGGGGGGTACAGTGCAGGGGAAAGAATAGTAGACATAATAGCAAC
AGACATACAAACTAAAGAATTACAAAAACAAATTACAAAAATTCAAAATTTTCGGGTTTATTACAGGGAC
AGCAGAGATCCACTTTGGCGCCGGCTCGAGGGGGCCCGGGTGCAAAGATGGATAAAGTTTTAAACAGAGA
GGAATCTTTGCAGCTAATGGACCTTCTAGGTCTTGAAAGGAGTGGGAATTGGCTCCGGTGCCCGTCAGTG
GGCAGAGCGC
